Addgene plasmid #234619: hnRNPA1-FLAG-IRES-eGFP
Depositing lab: Tanja Mittag. Publication: Metastable condensates suppress conversion to amyloid fibrils. Das T, Zaidi F, Farag M, Ruff KM, Messing J, Taylor JP, Pappu RV, Mittag T. bioRxiv [Preprint]. 2024 Mar 3:2024.02.28.582569. doi: 10.1101/2024.02.28.582569. PubMed 38464104.
Backbone
  Vector backbone: pcDNA4/TO/myc-His A
  Backbone manufacturer: Thermo Fisher Scientific
  Vector type: Mammalian Expression
Growth in bacteria
  Bacterial resistance: Ampicillin, 100 μg/mL
  Growth temperature: 37°C
  Growth strain: DH5alpha
  Copy number: High Copy
Gene/Insert
  Gene/Insert name: hnRNPA1
  Species: H. sapiens (human)
  Mutation: C-terminal FLAG tag, co-expressing with eGFP via IRES sequence
  Entrez Gene: HNRNPA1 (a.k.a. ALS19, ALS20, HNRPA1, HNRPA1L3, IBMPFD3, MPD3, UP 1, hnRNP A1, hnRNP-A1)
  Promoter: CMV
  Tag / fusion protein: FLAG (C terminal on insert)
  Cloning method: Restriction Enzyme; 5′ cloning site Unknown (unknown if destroyed)
Terms and licenses: Academic/Nonprofit Terms; Industry Terms: Not Available to Industry
Depositor comments: Please visit https://doi.org/10.1101/2024.02.28.582569 for bioRxiv preprint.
How to cite: hnRNPA1-FLAG-IRES-eGFP was a gift from Tanja Mittag (Addgene plasmid # 234619 ; http://n2t.net/addgene:234619 ; RRID:Addgene_234619)
