[The description below was written by a language model from this plasmid's Addgene catalogue record and pLannotate feature annotations shown in this document.]
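Description:
hnRNPA1-FLAG-IRES-eGFP is a mammalian expression plasmid of about 7.4 kb built on the pcDNA4/TO/myc-His A backbone. It is propagated in E. coli from a high-copy ColE1/pUC-type origin under ampicillin selection (AmpR, β-lactamase), and it also carries an f1 phage origin. A second marker cassette places the Sh ble gene (BleoR) under tandem SV40 early and bacterial EM7 promoters, followed by an SV40 polyadenylation signal, which in principle allows Zeocin selection of transfected mammalian cells.

The payload is a bicistronic transcription unit driven by the CMV immediate-early enhancer and promoter. Short tet-operator-like matches lie directly downstream of the promoter, consistent with the "TO" design of this backbone. In that design, transcription is constitutive in ordinary cells but can be repressed, and then induced with tetracycline, in cells expressing the Tet repressor. The first cistron encodes human hnRNPA1, an RNA-binding protein involved in pre-mRNA packaging, mRNA export and splice site choice. The annotation tool matched this reading frame to the bovine orthologue, but the catalogue lists the insert as human. A C-terminal FLAG epitope follows it for detection or immunoprecipitation. An EMCV IRES then drives cap-independent translation of EGFP from the same mRNA, and a bGH poly(A) signal ends the transcript. Because EGFP is made as a separate protein, it marks transfected cells and roughly reports expression level without fusing a fluorescent protein to hnRNPA1. No myc or His tag from the backbone is annotated.

The associated work concerns condensates and their conversion to amyloid fibrils, which suggests use in studying hnRNPA1 behaviour in cultured cells, although the record does not describe specific experiments.
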