Features (pLannotate 1.2.2; 25 found; start..end, strand, type, name):
    135..182     +  promoter       EM7 promoter: synthetic bacterial promoter&nbsp
    201..575     +  CDS            BleoR: antibiotic-binding protein; Sh ble from Streptoalloteichus hindustanus; confers resistance to bleomycin, phleomycin, and Zeocin™
    585..710     +  CDS            ble (fragment): BLE_KLEPN - Experimental evidence at protein level: Swiss-Prot protein existence level 1. Binding protein with a strong affinity to the bleomycin family of antibiotics. Binds to CL990; an antimitotic-antibiotic compound. From Klebsiella pneumoniae.
    705..826     +  polyA_signal   SV40 poly(A) signal: SV40 polyadenylation signal
    899..915     -  protein_bind   lac operator: The lac repressor binds to the lac operator to inhibit transcription in E. coli. This inhibition can be relieved by adding lactose or isopropyl-β-D-thiogalactopyranoside (IPTG). lac repressor encoded by lacI
    923..953     -  promoter       lac promoter: promoter for the E. coli lac operon
    968..989     -  protein_bind   CAP binding site: CAP binding activates transcription in the presence of cAMP. E. coli catabolite activator protein
   1002..1094    -  CDS            lacI (fragment): lac repressor; lacI; The lac repressor binds to the lac operator to inhibit transcription in E. coli. This inhibition can be relieved by adding lactose or isopropyl-β-D-thiogalactopyranoside (IPTG).
   1277..1865    -  rep_origin     ori: high-copy-number ColE1/pMB1/pBR322/pUC origin of replication
   2036..2896    -  CDS            AmpR: β-lactamase; bla; confers resistance to ampicillin, carbenicillin, and related antibiotics
   2897..3001    -  promoter       AmpR promoter: bla
   3060..3112    -  misc_feature   bom (fragment): basis of mobility region from pBR322
   3267..3646    +  enhancer       CMV enhancer: human cytomegalovirus immediate early enhancer
   3647..3850    +  promoter       CMV promoter: human cytomegalovirus (CMV) immediate early promoter
   3852..3871    +  promoter       PLtetO-1 promoter (fragment): modified phage lambda PL promoter with tet operator sites (Lutz and Bujard, 1997)
   3873..3892    +  promoter       PLtetO-1 promoter (fragment): modified phage lambda PL promoter with tet operator sites (Lutz and Bujard, 1997)
   3900..3933    +  promoter       TRE3GV promoter (fragment): 3rd-generation Tet-responsive promoter that can be activated by binding of Tet-On® 3G, optimized for retroviral and lentiviral vectors
   4057..5016    +  CDS            HNRNPA1: ROA1_BOVIN - Also known as HNRPA1. Experimental evidence at protein level: Swiss-Prot protein existence level 1. Involved in the packaging of pre-mRNA into hnRNP particles, transport of poly(A) mRNA from the nucleus to the cytoplasm and may modulate splice site selection. May bind to specific miRNA hairpins. Binds to the IRES and thereby inhibits the translation of the apoptosis protease activating factor APAF1. From Bos taurus (Bovine).
   5020..5040    +  CDS            FLAG (fragment): FLAG® epitope tag, followed by an enterokinase cleavage site
   5051..5611    +  misc_feature   IRES: internal ribosome entry site (IRES) of the encephalomyocarditis virus (EMCV)
   5614..6330    +  CDS            EGFP: EGFP is a basic (constitutively fluorescent) green fluorescent protein published in 1996, derived from Aequorea victoria. It is reported to be a rapidly-maturing weak dimer with moderate acid sensitivity.
   6443..6667    +  polyA_signal   bGH poly(A) signal: bovine growth hormone polyadenylation signal
   6671..6692    +  promoter       SV40 promoter (fragment): SV40 enhancer and early promoter
   6713..7141    +  rep_origin     f1 ori (sequence partly withheld): f1 bacteriophage origin of replication; arrow indicates direction of (+) strand synthesis
   7155..87      +  promoter       SV40 promoter (across the origin): SV40 enhancer and early promoter
>Addgene plasmid #234619 | hnRNPA1-FLAG-IRES-eGFP | addgene full sequence | sequence record 464953 | Addgene NGS Result
ATTTATGCAGAGGCCGAGGCCGCCTCTGCCTCTGAGCTATTCCAGAAGTAGTGAGGAGGCTTTTTTGGAG
GCCTAGGCTTTTGCAAAAAGCTCCCGGGAGCTTGTATATCCATTTTCGGATCTGATCAGCACGTGTTGAC
AATTAATCATCGGCATAGTATATCGGCATAGTATAATACGACAAGGTGAGGAACTAAACCATGGCCAAGT
TGACCAGTGCCGTTCCGGTGCTCACCGCGCGCGACGTCGCCGGAGCGGTCGAGTTCTGGACCGACCGGCT
CGGGTTCTCCCGGGACTTCGTGGAGGACGACTTCGCCGGTGTGGTCCGGGACGACGTGACCCTGTTCATC
AGCGCGGTCCAGGACCAGGTGGTGCCGGACAACACCCTGGCCTGGGTGTGGGTGCGCGGCCTGGACGAGC
TGTACGCCGAGTGGTCGGAGGTCGTGTCCACGAACTTCCGGGACGCCTCCGGGCCGGCCATGACCGAGAT
CGGCGAGCAGCCGTGGGGGCGGGAGTTCGCCCTGCGCGACCCGGCCGGCAACTGCGTGCACTTCGTGGCC
GAGGAGCAGGACTGACACGTGCTACGAGATTTCGATTCCACCGCCGCCTTCTATGAAAGGTTGGGCTTCG
GAATCGTTTTCCGGGACGCCGGCTGGATGATCCTCCAGCGCGGGGATCTCATGCTGGAGTTCTTCGCCCA
CCCCAACTTGTTTATTGCAGCTTATAATGGTTACAAATAAAGCAATAGCATCACAAATTTCACAAATAAA
GCATTTTTTTCACTGCATTCTAGTTGTGGTTTGTCCAAACTCATCAATGTATCTTATCATGTCTGTATAC
CGTCGACCTCTAGCTAGAGCTTGGCGTAATCATGGTCATAGCTGTTTCCTGTGTGAAATTGTTATCCGCT
CACAATTCCACACAACATACGAGCCGGAAGCATAAAGTGTAAAGCCTGGGGTGCCTAATGAGTGAGCTAA
CTCACATTAATTGCGTTGCGCTCACTGCCCGCTTTCCAGTCGGGAAACCTGTCGTGCCAGCTGCATTAAT
GAATCGGCCAACGCGCGGGGAGAGGCGGTTTGCGTATTGGGCGCTCTTCCGCTTCCTCGCTCACTGACTC
GCTGCGCTCGGTCGTTCGGCTGCGGCGAGCGGTATCAGCTCACTCAAAGGCGGTAATACGGTTATCCACA
GAATCAGGGGATAACGCAGGAAAGAACATGTGAGCAAAAGGCCAGCAAAAGGCCAGGAACCGTAAAAAGG
CCGCGTTGCTGGCGTTTTTCCATAGGCTCCGCCCCCCTGACGAGCATCACAAAAATCGACGCTCAAGTCA
GAGGTGGCGAAACCCGACAGGACTATAAAGATACCAGGCGTTTCCCCCTGGAAGCTCCCTCGTGCGCTCT
CCTGTTCCGACCCTGCCGCTTACCGGATACCTGTCCGCCTTTCTCCCTTCGGGAAGCGTGGCGCTTTCTC
ATAGCTCACGCTGTAGGTATCTCAGTTCGGTGTAGGTCGTTCGCTCCAAGCTGGGCTGTGTGCACGAACC
CCCCGTTCAGCCCGACCGCTGCGCCTTATCCGGTAACTATCGTCTTGAGTCCAACCCGGTAAGACACGAC
TTATCGCCACTGGCAGCAGCCACTGGTAACAGGATTAGCAGAGCGAGGTATGTAGGCGGTGCTACAGAGT
TCTTGAAGTGGTGGCCTAACTACGGCTACACTAGAAGAACAGTATTTGGTATCTGCGCTCTGCTGAAGCC
AGTTACCTTCGGAAAAAGAGTTGGTAGCTCTTGATCCGGCAAACAAACCACCGCTGGTAGCGGTGGTTTT
TTTGTTTGCAAGCAGCAGATTACGCGCAGAAAAAAAGGATCTCAAGAAGATCCTTTGATCTTTTCTACGG
GGTCTGACGCTCAGTGGAACGAAAACTCACGTTAAGGGATTTTGGTCATGAGATTATCAAAAAGGATCTT
CACCTAGATCCTTTTAAATTAAAAATGAAGTTTTAAATCAATCTAAAGTATATATGAGTAAACTTGGTCT
GACAGTTACCAATGCTTAATCAGTGAGGCACCTATCTCAGCGATCTGTCTATTTCGTTCATCCATAGTTG
CCTGACTCCCCGTCGTGTAGATAACTACGATACGGGAGGGCTTACCATCTGGCCCCAGTGCTGCAATGAT
ACCGCGAGACCCACGCTCACCGGCTCCAGATTTATCAGCAATAAACCAGCCAGCCGGAAGGGCCGAGCGC
AGAAGTGGTCCTGCAACTTTATCCGCCTCCATCCAGTCTATTAATTGTTGCCGGGAAGCTAGAGTAAGTA
GTTCGCCAGTTAATAGTTTGCGCAACGTTGTTGCCATTGCTACAGGCATCGTGGTGTCACGCTCGTCGTT
TGGTATGGCTTCATTCAGCTCCGGTTCCCAACGATCAAGGCGAGTTACATGATCCCCCATGTTGTGCAAA
AAAGCGGTTAGCTCCTTCGGTCCTCCGATCGTTGTCAGAAGTAAGTTGGCCGCAGTGTTATCACTCATGG
TTATGGCAGCACTGCATAATTCTCTTACTGTCATGCCATCCGTAAGATGCTTTTCTGTGACTGGTGAGTA
CTCAACCAAGTCATTCTGAGAATAGTGTATGCGGCGACCGAGTTGCTCTTGCCCGGCGTCAATACGGGAT
AATACCGCGCCACATAGCAGAACTTTAAAAGTGCTCATCATTGGAAAACGTTCTTCGGGGCGAAAACTCT
CAAGGATCTTACCGCTGTTGAGATCCAGTTCGATGTAACCCACTCGTGCACCCAACTGATCTTCAGCATC
TTTTACTTTCACCAGCGTTTCTGGGTGAGCAAAAACAGGAAGGCAAAATGCCGCAAAAAAGGGAATAAGG
GCGACACGGAAATGTTGAATACTCATACTCTTCCTTTTTCAATATTATTGAAGCATTTATCAGGGTTATT
GTCTCATGAGCGGATACATATTTGAATGTATTTAGAAAAATAAACAAATAGGGGTTCCGCGCACATTTCC
CCGAAAAGTGCCACCTGACGTCGACGGATCGGGAGATCTCCCGATCCCCTATGGTGCACTCTCAGTACAA
TCTGCTCTGATGCCGCATAGTTAAGCCAGTATCTGCTCCCTGCTTGTGTGTTGGAGGTCGCTGAGTAGTG
CGCGAGCAAAATTTAAGCTACAACAAGGCAAGGCTTGACCGACAATTGCATGAAGAATCTGCTTAGGGTT
AGGCGTTTTGCGCTGCTTCGCGATGTACGGGCCAGATATACGCGTTGACATTGATTATTGACTAGTTATT
AATAGTAATCAATTACGGGGTCATTAGTTCATAGCCCATATATGGAGTTCCGCGTTACATAACTTACGGT
AAATGGCCCGCCTGGCTGACCGCCCAACGACCCCCGCCCATTGACGTCAATAATGACGTATGTTCCCATA
GTAACGCCAATAGGGACTTTCCATTGACGTCAATGGGTGGAGTATTTACGGTAAACTGCCCACTTGGCAG
TACATCAAGTGTATCATATGCCAAGTACGCCCCCTATTGACGTCAATGACGGTAAATGGCCCGCCTGGCA
TTATGCCCAGTACATGACCTTATGGGACTTTCCTACTTGGCAGTACATCTACGTATTAGTCATCGCTATT
ACCATGGTGATGCGGTTTTGGCAGTACATCAATGGGCGTGGATAGCGGTTTGACTCACGGGGATTTCCAA
GTCTCCACCCCATTGACGTCAATGGGAGTTTGTTTTGGCACCAAAATCAACGGGACTTTCCAAAATGTCG
TAACAACTCCGCCCCATTGACGCAAATGGGCGGTAGGCGTGTACGGTGGGAGGTCTATATAAGCAGAGCT
CTCCCTATCAGTGATAGAGATCTCCCTATCAGTGATAGAGATCGTCGACGAGCTCGTTTAGTGAACCGTC
AGATCGCCTGGAGACGCCATCCACGCTGTTTTGACCTCCATAGAAGACACCGGGACCGATCCAGCCTCCG
GACTCTAGCGTTTAAACTTAAGCTTGGTACCGAGCTCGGATCCACTAGTCCAGTGTGGTGGAATTCATGT
CTAAGTCAGAGTCTCCTAAAGAGCCCGAACAGCTGAGGAAGCTCTTCATTGGAGGGTTGAGCTTTGAAAC
AACTGATGAGAGCCTGAGGAGCCATTTTGAGCAATGGGGAACGCTCACGGACTGTGTGGTAATGAGAGAT
CCAAACACCAAGCGCTCCAGGGGCTTTGGGTTTGTCACATATGCCACTGTGGAGGAGGTGGATGCAGCTA
TGAATGCAAGGCCACACAAGGTGGATGGAAGAGTTGTGGAACCAAAGAGAGCTGTCTCCAGAGAAGATTC
TCAAAGACCAGGTGCCCACTTAACTGTGAAAAAGATATTTGTTGGTGGCATTAAAGAAGACACTGAAGAA
CATCACCTAAGAGATTATTTTGAACAGTATGGAAAAATTGAAGTGATTGAAATCATGACTGACCGAGGCA
GTGGCAAGAAAAGGGGCTTTGCCTTTGTAACCTTTGACGACCATGACTCCGTGGATAAGATTGTCATTCA
GAAATACCATACTGTGAATGGCCACAACTGTGAAGTTAGAAAAGCCCTGTCAAAGCAAGAGATGGCTAGT
GCTTCATCCAGCCAAAGAGGTCGAAGTGGTTCTGGAAACTTTGGTGGTGGTCGTGGAGGTGGTTTCGGTG
GGAATGACAACTTCGGTCGTGGAGGAAACTTCAGTGGTCGTGGTGGCTTTGGTGGCAGCCGTGGTGGTGG
TGGATATGGTGGCAGTGGGGATGGCTATAATGGATTTGGTAATGATGGAAGCAATTTTGGAGGTGGTGGA
AGCTACAATGATTTTGGGAATTACAACAATCAGTCTTCAAATTTTGGACCCATGAAGGGAGGAAATTTTG
GAGGCAGAAGCTCTGGCCCCTATGGCGGTGGAGGCCAATACTTTGCAAAACCACGAAACCAAGGTGGCTA
TGGCGGTTCCAGCAGCAGCAGTAGCTATGGCAGTGGCAGAAGATTTGACTACAAGGACGACGATGACAAG
TAAGCGGCCGCCCCCCCCCTAACGTTACTGGCCGAAGCCGCTTGGAATAAGGCCGGTGTGCGTTTGTCTA
TATGTTATTTTCCACCATATTGCCGTCTTTTGGCAATGTGAGGGCCCGGAAACCTGGCCCTGTCTTCTTG
ACGAGCATTCCTAGGGGTCTTTCCCCTCTCGCCAAAGGAATGCAAGGTCTGTTGAATGTCGTGAAGGAAG
CAGTTCCTCTGGAAGCTTCTTGAAGACAAACAACGTCTGTAGCGACCCTTTGCAGGCAGCGGAACCCCCC
ACCTGGCGACAGGTGCCTCTGCGGCCAAAAGCCACGTGTATAAGATACACCTGCAAAGGCGGCACAACCC
CAGTGCCACGTTGTGAGTTGGATAGTTGTGGAAAGAGTCAAATGGCTCTCCTCAAGCGTATTCAACAAGG
GGCTGAAGGATGCCCAGAAGGTACCCCATTGTATGGGATCTGATCTGGGGCCTCGGTGCACATGCTTTAC
ATGTGTTTAGTCGAGGTTAAAAAAACGTCTAGGCCCCCCGAACCACGGGGACGTGGTTTTCCTTTGAAAA
ACACGATAATACCATGGTGAGCAAGGGCGAGGAGCTGTTCACCGGGGTGGTGCCCATCCTGGTCGAGCTG
GACGGCGACGTAAACGGCCACAAGTTCAGCGTGTCCGGCGAGGGCGAGGGCGATGCCACCTACGGCAAGC
TGACCCTGAAGTTCATCTGCACCACCGGCAAGCTGCCCGTGCCCTGGCCCACCCTCGTGACCACCCTGAC
CTACGGCGTGCAGTGCTTCAGCCGCTACCCCGACCACATGAAGCAGCACGACTTCTTCAAGTCCGCCATG
CCCGAAGGCTACGTCCAGGAGCGCACCATCTTCTTCAAGGACGACGGCAACTACAAGACCCGCGCCGAGG
TGAAGTTCGAGGGCGACACCCTGGTGAACCGCATCGAGCTGAAGGGCATCGACTTCAAGGAGGACGGCAA
CATCCTGGGGCACAAGCTGGAGTACAACTACAACAGCCACAACGTCTATATCATGGCCGACAAGCAGAAG
AACGGCATCAAGGTGAACTTCAAGATCCGCCACAACATCGAGGACGGCAGCGTGCAGCTCGCCGACCACT
ACCAGCAGAACACCCCCATCGGCGACGGCCCCGTGCTGCTGCCCGACAACCACTACCTGAGCACCCAGTC
CGCCCTGAGCAAAGACCCCAACGAGAAGCGCGATCACATGGTCCTGCTGGAGTTCGTGACCGCCGCCGGG
ATCACTCTCGGCATGGACGAGCTGTACAAGCTCGAGTCTAGAGGGCCCTTCGAACAAAAACTCATCTCAG
AAGAGGATCTGAATATGCATACCGGTCATCATCACCATCACCATTGAGTTTAAACCCGCTGATCAGCCTC
GACTGTGCCTTCTAGTTGCCAGCCATCTGTTGTTTGCCCCTCCCCCGTGCCTTCCTTGACCCTGGAAGGT
GCCACTCCCACTGTCCTTTCCTAATAAAATGAGGAAATTGCATCGCATTGTCTGAGTAGGTGTCATTCTA
TTCTGGGGGGTGGGGTGGGGCAGGACAGCAAGGGGGAGGATTGGGAAGACAATAGCAGGCATGCTGGGGA
TGCGGTGGGCTCTATGGCTTCTGAGGCGGAAAGAACCAGCTGGGGCTCTAGGGGGTATCCCC
[124 nt withheld, positions 6713-6836]
C
[91 nt withheld, positions 6838-6928]
A
[49 nt withheld, positions 6930-6978]
CCTTTGACGTTGGAGTCCACGTTCTTT
[37 nt withheld, positions 7006-7042]
ACCCTATCTCGGTCTATTCTTTTGATTTATAAGGGATTTTGCCGATTTCGGCCTATTGGTTAAAAAATGA
GCTGATTTAACAAAAATTTAACGCGAATTAATTCTGTGGAATGTGTGTCAGTTAGGGTGTGGAAAGTCCC
CAGGCTCCCCAGCAGGCAGAAGTATGCAAAGCATGCATCTCAATTAGTCAGCAACCAGGTGTGGAAAGTC
CCCAGGCTCCCCAGCAGGCAGAAGTATGCAAAGCATGCATCTCAATTAGTCAGCAACCATAGTCCCGCCC
CTAACTCCGCCCATCCCGCCCCTAACTCCGCCCAGTTCCGCCCATTCTCCGCCCCATGGCTGACTAATTT
TTTTT
